>Addgene plasmid #156911 | pD649-HAsp-WFIKKN2-Fc(DAPA)-AviTag-6xHis | depositor full sequence | sequence record 302931 | Full Sequence
TTTCAATATTATTGAAGCATTTATCAGGGTTATTGTCTCATGAGCGGATACATATTTGAATGTATTTAGA
AAAATAAACAAATAGGGGTCAGTGTTACAACCAATTAACCAATTCTGAACATTATCGCGAGCCCATTTAT
ACCTGAATATGGCTCATAACACCCCTTGCTCATGACCAAAATCCCTTAACGTGAGTTACGCGCGCGTCGT
TCCACTGAGCGTCAGACCCCGTAGAAAAGATCAAAGGATCTTCTTGAGATCCTTTTTTTCTGCGCGTAAT
CTGCTGCTTGCAAACAAAAAAACCACCGCTACCAGCGGTGGTTTGTTTGCCGGATCAAGAGCTACCAACT
CTTTTTCCGAAGGTAACTGGCTTCAGCAGAGCGCAGATACCAAATACTGTTCTTCTAGTGTAGCCGTAGT
TAGCCCACCACTTCAAGAACTCTGTAGCACCGCCTACATACCTCGCTCTGCTAATCCTGTTACCAGTGGC
TGCTGCCAGTGGCGATAAGTCGTGTCTTACCGGGTTGGACTCAAGACGATAGTTACCGGATAAGGCGCAG
CGGTCGGGCTGAACGGGGGGTTCGTGCACACAGCCCAGCTTGGAGCGAACGACCTACACCGAACTGAGAT
ACCTACAGCGTGAGCTATGAGAAAGCGCCACGCTTCCCGAAGGGAGAAAGGCGGACAGGTATCCGGTAAG
CGGCAGGGTCGGAACAGGAGAGCGCACGAGGGAGCTTCCAGGGGGAAACGCCTGGTATCTTTATAGTCCT
GTCGGGTTTCGCCACCTCTGACTTGAGCGTCGATTTTTGTGATGCTCGTCAGGGGGGCGGAGCCTATGGA
AAAACGCCAGCAACGCGGCCTTTTTACGGTTCCTGGCCTTTTGCTGGCCTTTTGCTCACATGTTCTTTCC
TGCGTTATCCCCTGATTCTGTGGATAACCGTATTACCGCCTTTGAGTGAGCTGATACCGCTCGCCGCAGC
CGAACGACCGAGCGCAGCGAGTCAGTGAGCGAGGAAGCGGAAGGCGAGAGTAGGGAACTGCCAGGCATCA
AACTAAGCAGAAGGCCCCTGACGGATGGCCTTTTTGCGTTTCTACAAACTCTTTCTGTGTTGTAAAACGA
CGGCCAGTCTTAAGCTCGGGCCCCCTGGGCGGTTCTGATAACGAGTAATCGTTAATCCGCAAATAACGTA
AAAACCCGCTTCGGCGGGTTTTTTTATGGGGGGAGTTTAGGGAAAGAGCATTTGTCAGAATATTTAAGGG
CGCCTGTCACTTTGCTTGATATATGAGAATTATTTAACCTTATAAATGAGAAAAAAGCAACGCACTTTAA
ATAAGATACGTTGCTTTTTCGATTGATGAACACCTATAATTAAACTATTCATCTATTATTTATGATTTTT
TGTATATACAATATTTCTAGTTTGTTAAAGAGAATTAAGAAAATAAATCTCGAAAATAATAAAGGGAAAA
TCAGTTTTTGATATCAAAATTATACATGTCAACGATAATACAAAATATAATACAAACTATAAGATGTTAT
CAGTATTTATTATCATTTAGAATAAATTTTGTGTCGCCCTTAATTGTGAGCGGATAACAATTACGAGCTT
CATGCACAGTGGCGTTGACTCAATATTGGCCATTAGCCATATTATTCATTGGTTATATAGCATAAATCAA
TATTGGCTATTGGCCATTGCATACGTTGTATCTATATCATAATATGTACATTTATATTGGCTCATGTCCA
ATATGACCGCCATGTTGGCATTGATTATTGACTAGTTATTAATAGTAATCAATTACGGGGTCATTAGTTC
ATAGCCCATATATGGAGTTCCGCGTTACATAACTTACGGTAAATGGCCCGCCTGGCTGACCGCCCAACGA
CCCCCGCCCATTGACGTCAATAATGACGTATGTTCCCATAGTAACGCCAATAGGGACTTTCCATTGACGT
CAATGGGTGGAGTATTTACGGTAAACTGCCCACTTGGCAGTACATCAAGTGTATCATATGCCAAGTACGC
CCCCTATTGACGTCAATGACGGTAAATGGCCCGCCTGGCATTATGCCCAGTACATGACCTTATGGGACTT
TCCTACTTGGCAGTACATCTACGTATTAGTCATCGCTATTACCATGGTGATGCGGTTTTGGCAGTACATC
AATGGGCGTGGATAGCGGTTTGACTCACGGGGATTTCCAAGTCTCCACCCCATTGACGTCAATGGGAGTT
TGTTTTGGCACCAAAATCAACGGGACTTTCCAAAATGTCGTAACAACTCCGCCCCATTGACGCAAATGGG
CGGTAGGCGTGTACGGTGGGAGGTCTATATAAGCAGAGCTCGTTTAGTGAACCGTCAGATCGCCTGGAGA
CGCCATCCACGCTGTTTTGACCTCCATAGAAGACACCGGGACCGATCCAGCCTCCGCGGCCGGGAACGGT
GCATTGGAACGCGGATTCCCCGTGCCAAGAGTGACGTAAGTACCGCCTATAGAGTCTATAGGCCCACCCC
CTTGGCTTCGTTAGAACGCGGCTACAATTAATACATAACCTTATGTATCATACACATACGATTTAGGTGA
CACTATAGAATAACATCCACTTTGCCTTTCTCTCCACAGGTGTCCACTCCCAGGTCCAACTGCACCTCGG
TTCTATCGAAAACGCGCCTGCTAGCGCCACCATGAAGACCATCATTGCCCTGAGCTACATCTTCTGCCTG
GTGTTCGCTGCGGCCGCCTTGCCTCCTATCAGATATTCTCACGCCGGCATCTGCCCCAACGACATGAACC
CTAATCTGTGGGTCGACGCCCAGAGCACCTGTCGGAGAGAGTGCGAGACAGACCAAGAGTGCGAAACCTA
CGAGAAGTGCTGCCCCAATGTGTGCGGCACCAAGTCTTGTGTGGCCGCCAGATATATGGACGTGAAGGGC
AAGAAAGGCCCCGTGGGCATGCCTAAAGAGGCCACTTGCGACCACTTCATGTGCCTGCAGCAGGGCAGCG
AGTGCGACATTTGGGATGGACAGCCTGTGTGCAAGTGCAAGGACAGATGCGAGAAAGAGCCCAGCTTTAC
CTGCGCCTCTGACGGCCTGACCTACTACAACCGGTGCTACATGGATGCCGAGGCCTGCTCTAAGGGCATC
ACACTGGCCGTGGTCACCTGTAGATACCACTTCACCTGGCCTAACACAAGCCCTCCACCACCTGAGACAA
CAATGCACCCCACCACCGCCTCTCCAGAGACACCTGAACTGGATATGGCCGCTCCTGCTCTGCTGAACAA
CCCTGTGCACCAGAGCGTGACCATGGGCGAGACAGTGTCCTTCCTGTGTGACGTCGTGGGCAGACCCAGA
CCTGAGATCACATGGGAGAAGCAGCTGGAAGATCGCGAGAACGTGGTCATGAGGCCCAATCACGTGCGGG
GCAATGTGGTGGTCACCAATATCGCCCAGCTGGTCATCTACAATGCTCAGCTGCAGGACGCCGGAATCTA
CACCTGTACCGCCAGAAATGTGGCCGGCGTGCTGAGAGCCGATTTTCCACTGTCTGTTGTGCGGGGACAT
CAGGCCGCTGCCACATCTGAGTCTAGCCCCAATGGCACAGCCTTTCCAGCCGCCGAGTGTCTGAAGCCTC
CTGACTCTGAAGATTGCGGCGAGGAACAGACCCGGTGGCACTTTGATGCTCAGGCCAACAACTGCCTGAC
CTTCACCTTCGGCCACTGCCACAGAAACCTGAACCACTTCGAGACATATGAGGCCTGTATGCTGGCCTGC
ATGTCTGGACCTCTGGCCGCTTGTTCTCTGCCAGCTCTGCAGGGCCCATGCAAGGCCTATGCTCCTAGAT
GGGCCTACAACAGCCAGACCGGACAGTGCCAGAGCTTTGTGTACGGCGGCTGTGAAGGCAACGGCAACAA
CTTCGAGTCCAGAGAGGCCTGCGAGGAAAGCTGCCCATTTCCTAGAGGCAACCAGCGGTGCAGAGCCTGC
AAGCCCAGACAGAAGCTGGTCACAAGCTTTTGTCGGAGCGACTTCGTGATCCTGGGCAGAGTGTCCGAGC
TGACCGAGGAACCTGATTCTGGCAGAGCCCTGGTCACCGTGGATGAGGTGCTGAAGGATGAGAAGATGGG
ACTGAAGTTCCTGGGCCAAGAGCCTCTGGAAGTGACACTGCTGCATGTGGACTGGGCCTGTCCTTGTCCT
AACGTGACCGTGTCCGAGATGCCCCTGATCATCATGGGCGAAGTGGATGGCGGAATGGCCATGCTGAGGC
CCGATTCTTTTGTGGGCGCCAGCAGCGCCAGAAGAGTGCGGAAGCTGAGGGAAGTGATGCACAAGAAAAC
CTGCGACGTGCTGAAAGAGTTTCTGGGCCTGCACGGCGCGCCGGGCGGCGACAAGACCCACACCTGCCCC
CCCTGCCCAGCTCCAGAACTGCTGGGAGGGCCTTCCGTGTTCCTGTTCCCCCCCAAGCCCAAGGACACCC
TGATGATCAGCAGGACCCCCGAGGTGACCTGCGTGGTGGTGGCCGTGTCCCACGAGGACCCAGAGGTGAA
GTTCAACTGGTACGTGGACGGCGTGGAGGTGCACAACGCCAAGACCAAGCCCAGAGAGGAGCAGTACAAC
AGCACCTACAGGGTGGTGTCCGTGCTGACCGTGCTGCACCAGGACTGGCTGAACGGCAAAGAATACAAGT
GCAAAGTCTCCAACAAGGCCCTGGCTGCCCCAATCGAAAAGACAATCAGCAAGGCCAAGGGCCAGCCACG
GGAGCCCCAGGTGTACACCCTGCCCCCCAGCCGGGAGGAGATGACCAAGAACCAGGTGTCCCTGACCTGT
CTGGTGAAGGGCTTCTACCCCAGCGATATCGCCGTGGAGTGGGAGAGCAACGGCCAGCCCGAGAACAACT
ACAAGACCACCCCCCCAGTGCTGGACAGCGACGGCAGCTTCTTCCTGTACAGCAAGCTGACCGTGGACAA
GTCCAGGTGGCAGCAGGGCAACGTGTTCAGCTGCAGCGTGATGCACGAGGCCCTGCACAACCACTACACC
CAGAAGTCCCTGAGCCTGAGCCCCGGCGGCAGCGGTCTTAATGATATTTTCGAGGCTCAGAAGATTGAGT
GGCATGAACACCACCACCATCACCACTAAGGCCGGCCTGTAGTCACTGGCACAACGCGTTACCCGGTAAG
CCAATCGGGTATACACGGTCGTCATACTGCAGACAGGGTTCTTCTACTTTGCAAGATAGTCTTGAGTAGT
AAAATAAATAGATAGAGAAAATCAGCCTCGACTGTGCCTTCTAGTTGCCAGCCATCTGTTGTTTGCCCCT
CCCCCGTGCCTTCCTTGACCCTGGAAGGTGCCACTCCCACTGTCCTTTCCTAATAAAATGAGGAAATTGC
ATCACAACACTCAACCCTATCTCGGTCTATTCTTTTGATTTATAAGGGATTTTGCCGATTTCGGCCTATT
GGTTAAAAAATGAGCTGATTTAACAAAAATTTAACGCGAATTAATTCTGTGGAATGTGTGTCAGTTAGGG
TGTGGAAAGTCCCCAGGCTCCCCAGCAGGCAGAAGTATGCAAAGCATGCATCTCAATTAGTCAGCAACCA
GGTGTGGAAAGTCCCCAGGCTCCCCAGCAGGCAGAAGTATGCAAAGCATGCATCTCAATTAGTCAGCAAC
CATAGTCCCGCCCCTAACTCCGCCCATCCCGCCCCTAACTCCGCCCAGTTCCGCCCATTCTCCGCCCCAT
GGCTGACTAATTTTTTTTATTTATGCAGAGGCCGAGGCCGCCTCTGCCTCTGAGCTATTCCAGAAGTAGT
GAGGAGGCTTTTTTGGAGGCCTAGGCTTTTGCAAAAAGCTCCCGGGAGCTTGTATATCCATTTTCGGATC
TGATCAGCACGTGTTGACAATTAATCATCGGCATAGTATATCGGCATAGTATAATACGACAAGGTGAGGA
ACTAAACCATGACCGAGTACAAGCCCACGGTGCGCCTCGCCACCCGCGACGACGTCCCCAGGGCCGTACG
CACCCTCGCCGCCGCGTTCGCCGACTACCCCGCCACGCGCCACACCGTCGATCCGGACCGCCACATCGAG
CGGGTCACCGAGCTGCAAGAACTCTTCCTCACGCGCGTCGGGCTCGACATCGGCAAGGTGTGGGTCGCGG
ACGACGGCGCCGCGGTGGCGGTCTGGACCACGCCGGAGAGCGTCGAAGCGGGGGCGGTGTTCGCCGAGAT
CGGCCCGCGCATGGCCGAGTTGAGCGGTTCCCGGCTGGCCGCGCAGCAACAGATGGAAGGCCTCCTGGCG
CCGCACCGGCCCAAGGAGCCCGCGTGGTTCCTGGCCACCGTCGGCGTCTCGCCCGACCACCAGGGCAAGG
GTCTGGGCAGCGCCGTCGTGCTCCCCGGAGTGGAGGCGGCCGAGCGCGCCGGGGTGCCCGCCTTCCTGGA
GACATCCGCGCCCCGCAACCTCCCCTTCTACGAGCGGCTCGGCTTCACCGTCACCGCCGACGTCGAGGTG
CCCGAAGGACCGCGCACCTGGTGCATGACCCGCAAGCCCGGTGCCTGACACGTGCTACGAGATTTCGATT
CCACCGCCGCCTTCTATGAAAGGTTGGGCTTCGGAATCGTTTTCCGGGACGCCGGCTGGATGATCCTCCA
GCGCGGGGATCTCATGCTGGAGTTCTTCGCCCACCCCAACTTGTTTATTGCAGCTTATAATGGTTACAAA
TAAAGCAATAGCATCACAAATTTCACAAATAAAGCATTTTTTTCACTGCATTCTAGTTGTGGTTTGTCCA
AACTCATCAATGTATCTTATCATGTCTGTATACCGTCGACCTCTAGCTAGAGCTTGGCGTAATCATGGTC
ATTACCAATGCTTAATCAGTGAGGCACCTATCTCAGCGATCTGTCTATTTCGTTCATCCATAGTTGCCTG
ACTCCCCGTCGTGTAGATAACTACGATACGGGAGGGCTTACCATCTGGCCCCAGCGCTGCGATGATACCG
CGAGAACCACGCTCACCGGCTCCGGATTTATCAGCAATAAACCAGCCAGCCGGAAGGGCCGAGCGCAGAA
GTGGTCCTGCAACTTTATCCGCCTCCATCCAGTCTATTAATTGTTGCCGGGAAGCTAGAGTAAGTAGTTC
GCCAGTTAATAGTTTGCGCAACGTTGTTGCCATCGCTACAGGCATCGTGGTGTCACGCTCGTCGTTTGGT
ATGGCTTCATTCAGCTCCGGTTCCCAACGATCAAGGCGAGTTACATGATCCCCCATGTTGTGCAAAAAAG
CGGTTAGCTCCTTCGGTCCTCCGATCGTTGTCAGAAGTAAGTTGGCCGCAGTGTTATCACTCATGGTTAT
GGCAGCACTGCATAATTCTCTTACTGTCATGCCATCCGTAAGATGCTTTTCTGTGACTGGTGAGTACTCA
ACCAAGTCATTCTGAGAATAGTGTATGCGGCGACCGAGTTGCTCTTGCCCGGCGTCAATACGGGATAATA
CCGCGCCACATAGCAGAACTTTAAAAGTGCTCATCATTGGAAAACGTTCTTCGGGGCGAAAACTCTCAAG
GATCTTACCGCTGTTGAGATCCAGTTCGATGTAACCCACTCGTGCACCCAACTGATCTTCAGCATCTTTT
ACTTTCACCAGCGTTTCTGGGTGAGCAAAAACAGGAAGGCAAAATGCCGCAAAAAAGGGAATAAGGGCGA
CACGGAAATGTTGAATACTCATATTCTTCCTT
Features (pLannotate 1.2.2; 21 found; start..end, strand, type, name):
    119..143     -  CDS            KanR (fragment): aminoglycoside phosphotransferase; aph(3')-Ia; confers resistance to kanamycin
    254..842     +  rep_origin     ori: high-copy-number ColE1/pMB1/pBR322/pUC origin of replication
   1067..1084    +  terminator     rrnB T2 terminator (fragment): transcription terminator T2 from the E. coli rrnB gene
   1109..1128    -  CDS            lacZα (fragment): LacZα fragment of β-galactosidase; lacZ fragment
   1584..1600    +  protein_bind   lac operator: The lac repressor binds to the lac operator to inhibit transcription in E. coli. This inhibition can be relieved by adding lactose or isopropyl-β-D-thiogalactopyranoside (IPTG). lac repressor encoded by lacI
   1843..2146    +  enhancer       CMV enhancer: human cytomegalovirus immediate early enhancer
   2147..2350    +  promoter       CMV promoter: human cytomegalovirus (CMV) immediate early promoter
   2486..2529    +  intron         CMV intron (fragment): modified intron A from human cytomegalovirus
   2581..2599    +  promoter       SP6 promoter: promoter for bacteriophage SP6 RNA polymerase
   2603..2640    +  CDS            IgH signal sequence (fragment): signal sequence from the mouse immunoglobulin heavy chain variable region
   2746..4374    +  CDS            WFIKKN2 (fragment): WFKN2_HUMAN - Also known as GASP1, WFIKKNRP. Experimental evidence at protein level: Swiss-Prot protein existence level 1. Protease-inhibitor that contains multiple distinct protease inhibitor domains. Probably has serine protease- and metalloprotease- inhibitor activity. Inhibits the biological activity of mature myostatin, but not activin (By similarity). From Homo sapiens (Human).
   4390..5067    +  CDS            IGHG1 (fragment): IGHG1_HUMAN - Experimental evidence at protein level: Swiss-Prot protein existence level 1. Constant region of immunoglobulin heavy chains. Immunoglobulins, also known as antibodies, are membrane-bound or secreted glycoproteins produced by B lymphocytes. In the recognition phase of humoral immunity, the membrane-bound immunoglobulins serve as receptors which, upon binding of a specific antigen, trigger the clonal expansion and differentiation of B lymphocytes into immunoglobulins- secreting plasma cells. Secreted immunoglobulins mediate the effector phase of humoral immunity, which results in
   5282..5393    +  polyA_signal   bGH poly(A) signal: bovine growth hormone polyadenylation signal
   5394..5502    +  rep_origin     f1 ori (fragment): f1 bacteriophage origin of replication; arrow indicates direction of (+) strand synthesis
   5516..5845    +  promoter       SV40 promoter: SV40 enhancer and early promoter
   5893..5940    +  promoter       EM7 promoter: synthetic bacterial promoter&nbsp
   5959..6558    +  CDS            PuroR (fragment): puromycin N-acetyltransferase; pac from Streptomyces; confers resistance to puromycin
   6568..6693    +  CDS            ble (fragment): BLE_KLEPN - Experimental evidence at protein level: Swiss-Prot protein existence level 1. Binding protein with a strong affinity to the bleomycin family of antibiotics. Binds to CL990; an antimitotic-antibiotic compound. From Klebsiella pneumoniae.
   6688..6809    +  polyA_signal   SV40 poly(A) signal: SV40 polyadenylation signal
   6862..7722    -  CDS            AmpR: β-lactamase; bla; confers resistance to ampicillin, carbenicillin, and related antibiotics
   7725..89      -  promoter       AmpR promoter (fragment) (across the origin): bla
