[The description below was written by a language model from this plasmid's Addgene catalogue record and pLannotate feature annotations shown in this document.]
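Description:
pD649-HAsp-WFIKKN2-Fc(DAPA)-AviTag-6xHis is a mammalian expression plasmid built on the pD649 backbone for producing a secreted, Fc-fused form of human WFIKKN2 (also called GASP-1), a multi-domain protease inhibitor that also inhibits mature myostatin. In bacteria it replicates from a high-copy ColE1/pUC-type origin and is selected with ampicillin through an intact β-lactamase gene. The short matches to KanR, lacZα, the rrnB terminator and the f1 origin in the annotation are only fragments and probably backbone remnants. The full sequence record is 7,732 nt, consistent with the stated backbone and insert sizes.

The expression cassette is driven by the CMV immediate-early enhancer and promoter, followed by a fragment of CMV intron A and an SP6 promoter, which also serves as a sequencing primer site. The "HAsp" in the name indicates a signal peptide for secretion, and the automated annotation detects a partial match to an immunoglobulin heavy-chain signal sequence at this position. The WFIKKN2 coding region (about 1.6 kb, cloned between retained NotI and AscI sites) is fused in frame to a human IgG1 Fc carrying the D265A and P329A (DAPA) substitutions, which are generally used to reduce Fc effector binding. According to the record, an AviTag for site-specific biotinylation and a 6xHis tag for affinity purification follow the Fc, although the feature table does not annotate them separately. A bGH polyadenylation signal ends the transcript. A second cassette with SV40 and EM7 promoters drives a puromycin resistance gene with an SV40 poly(A) signal, which could allow selection of mammalian cells.

The plasmid belongs to a collection made for screening extracellular protein–protein interactions among human cell-surface and secreted proteins. The depositor notes that some plasmids in the collection may carry an IS4-like transposase upstream of the CMV promoter, but none is annotated here.
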