Addgene plasmid #156911: pD649-HAsp-WFIKKN2-Fc(DAPA)-AviTag-6xHis
Purpose: Mammalian expression of secreted protein fused to Fc(DAPA)-Avi-6xHis.
Depositing lab: Chris Garcia. Depositing organization: Stanford University. Publication: A Human IgSF Cell-Surface Interactome Reveals a Complex Network of Protein-Protein Interactions. Wojtowicz WM, Vielmetter J, Fernandes RA, Siepe DH, Eastman CL, Chisholm GB, Cox S, Klock H, Anderson PW, Rue SM, Miller JJ, Glaser SM, Bragstad ML, Vance J, Lam AW, Lesley SA, Zinn K, Garcia KC. Cell. 2020 Aug 20;182(4):1027-1043.e17. doi: 10.1016/j.cell.2020.07.025. PubMed 32822567.
Backbone
  Vector backbone: pD649
  Backbone size w/o insert (bp): 6106
  Vector type: Mammalian Expression
Growth in bacteria
  Bacterial resistance: Ampicillin, 100 μg/mL
  Growth temperature: 37°C
  Growth strain: DH5alpha
  Copy number: High Copy
Gene/Insert
  Gene/Insert name: WFIKKN2 (alt name: WFKN2)
  Species: H. sapiens (human)
  Insert size (bp): 1626
  Mutation: Fc region of human IgG contains D265A and P329A mutations (DAPA)
  Entrez Gene: WFIKKN2 (a.k.a. GASP-1, WFDC20B, WFIKKNRP, hGASP-1)
  Promoter: CMV/SP6
  Tag / fusion protein: Fc(DAPA)-AviTag-6xHis (C terminal on backbone)
  Cloning method: Restriction Enzyme; 5′ cloning site GCGGCCGC (not destroyed); 3′ cloning site GGCGCGCC (not destroyed)
  Sequencing primers: 5′ ATTTAGGTGACACTATAG; 3′ CACGTACCAGTTGAACTTCACC
Resource information
  A portion of this plasmid was derived from a plasmid made by: synthesis by ThermoFisher
Terms and licenses: Academic/Nonprofit Terms; Industry Terms: Not Available to Industry
Depositor comments: Some plasmids in this collection may have an IS4-like element ISVsa5 family transposase upstream of the CMV promoter.
How to cite: pD649-HAsp-WFIKKN2-Fc(DAPA)-AviTag-6xHis was a gift from Chris Garcia (Addgene plasmid # 156911 ; http://n2t.net/addgene:156911 ; RRID:Addgene_156911)
