>Addgene plasmid #156911 | pD649-HAsp-WFIKKN2-Fc(DAPA)-AviTag-6xHis | depositor partial sequence | sequence record 302932 | insert (secreted protein)
TTGCCTCCTATCAGATATTCTCACGCCGGCATCTGCCCCAACGACATGAACCCTAATCTGTGGGTCGACG
CCCAGAGCACCTGTCGGAGAGAGTGCGAGACAGACCAAGAGTGCGAAACCTACGAGAAGTGCTGCCCCAA
TGTGTGCGGCACCAAGTCTTGTGTGGCCGCCAGATATATGGACGTGAAGGGCAAGAAAGGCCCCGTGGGC
ATGCCTAAAGAGGCCACTTGCGACCACTTCATGTGCCTGCAGCAGGGCAGCGAGTGCGACATTTGGGATG
GACAGCCTGTGTGCAAGTGCAAGGACAGATGCGAGAAAGAGCCCAGCTTTACCTGCGCCTCTGACGGCCT
GACCTACTACAACCGGTGCTACATGGATGCCGAGGCCTGCTCTAAGGGCATCACACTGGCCGTGGTCACC
TGTAGATACCACTTCACCTGGCCTAACACAAGCCCTCCACCACCTGAGACAACAATGCACCCCACCACCG
CCTCTCCAGAGACACCTGAACTGGATATGGCCGCTCCTGCTCTGCTGAACAACCCTGTGCACCAGAGCGT
GACCATGGGCGAGACAGTGTCCTTCCTGTGTGACGTCGTGGGCAGACCCAGACCTGAGATCACATGGGAG
AAGCAGCTGGAAGATCGCGAGAACGTGGTCATGAGGCCCAATCACGTGCGGGGCAATGTGGTGGTCACCA
ATATCGCCCAGCTGGTCATCTACAATGCTCAGCTGCAGGACGCCGGAATCTACACCTGTACCGCCAGAAA
TGTGGCCGGCGTGCTGAGAGCCGATTTTCCACTGTCTGTTGTGCGGGGACATCAGGCCGCTGCCACATCT
GAGTCTAGCCCCAATGGCACAGCCTTTCCAGCCGCCGAGTGTCTGAAGCCTCCTGACTCTGAAGATTGCG
GCGAGGAACAGACCCGGTGGCACTTTGATGCTCAGGCCAACAACTGCCTGACCTTCACCTTCGGCCACTG
CCACAGAAACCTGAACCACTTCGAGACATATGAGGCCTGTATGCTGGCCTGCATGTCTGGACCTCTGGCC
GCTTGTTCTCTGCCAGCTCTGCAGGGCCCATGCAAGGCCTATGCTCCTAGATGGGCCTACAACAGCCAGA
CCGGACAGTGCCAGAGCTTTGTGTACGGCGGCTGTGAAGGCAACGGCAACAACTTCGAGTCCAGAGAGGC
CTGCGAGGAAAGCTGCCCATTTCCTAGAGGCAACCAGCGGTGCAGAGCCTGCAAGCCCAGACAGAAGCTG
GTCACAAGCTTTTGTCGGAGCGACTTCGTGATCCTGGGCAGAGTGTCCGAGCTGACCGAGGAACCTGATT
CTGGCAGAGCCCTGGTCACCGTGGATGAGGTGCTGAAGGATGAGAAGATGGGACTGAAGTTCCTGGGCCA
AGAGCCTCTGGAAGTGACACTGCTGCATGTGGACTGGGCCTGTCCTTGTCCTAACGTGACCGTGTCCGAG
ATGCCCCTGATCATCATGGGCGAAGTGGATGGCGGAATGGCCATGCTGAGGCCCGATTCTTTTGTGGGCG
CCAGCAGCGCCAGAAGAGTGCGGAAGCTGAGGGAAGTGATGCACAAGAAAACCTGCGACGTGCTGAAAGA
GTTTCTGGGCCTGCAC
